>Addgene plasmid #203533 | iCAP-BI-48-KanR | addgene full sequence | sequence record 402547 | Addgene NGS Result
GTCGACGGTATCGGGGGAGCTCGCAGGGTCTCCATTTTGAAGCGGGAGGTTTGAACGCGCAGCCGCCATG
CCGGGGTTTTACGAGATTGTGATTAAGGTCCCCAGCGACCTTGACGAGCATCTGCCCGGCATTTCTGACA
GCTTTGTGAACTGGGTGGCCGAGAAGGAATGGGAGTTGCCGCCAGATTCTGACATGGATCTGAATCTGAT
TGAGCAGGCACCCCTGACCGTGGCCGAGAAGCTGCAGCGCGACTTTCTGACGGAATGGCGCCGTGTGAGT
AAGGCCCCGGAGGCTCTTTTCTTTGTGCAATTTGAGAAGGGAGAGAGCTACTTCCACATGCACGTGCTCG
TGGAAACCACCGGGGTGAAATCCATGGTTTTGGGACGTTTCCTGAGTCAGATTCGCGAAAAACTGATTCA
GAGAATTTACCGCGGGATCGAGCCGACTTTGCCAAACTGGTTCGCGGTCACAAAGACCAGAAATGGCGCC
GGAGGCGGGAACAAGGTGGTGGATGAGTGCTACATCCCCAATTACTTGCTCCCCAAAACCCAGCCTGAGC
TCCAGTGGGCGTGGACTAATATGGAACAGTATTTAAGCGCCTGTTTGAATCTCACGGAGCGTAAACGGTT
GGTGGCGCAGCATCTGACGCACGTGTCGCAGACGCAGGAGCAGAACAAAGAGAATCAGAATCCCAATTCT
GATGCGCCGGTGATCAGATCAAAAACTTCAGCCAGGTACATGGAGCTGGTCGGGTGGCTCGTGGACAAGG
GGATTACCTCGGAGAAGCAGTGGATCCAGGAGGACCAGGCCTCATACATCTCCTTCAATGCGGCCTCCAA
CTCGCGGTCCCAAATCAAGGCTGCCTTGGACAATGCGGGAAAGATTATGAGCCTGACTAAAACCGCCCCC
GACTACCTGGTGGGCCAGCAGCCCGTGGAGGACATTTCCAGCAATCGGATTTATAAAATTTTGGAACTAA
ACGGGTACGATCCCCAATATGCGGCTTCCGTCTTTCTGGGATGGGCCACGAAAAAGTTCGGCAAGAGGAA
CACCATCTGGCTGTTTGGGCCTGCAACTACCGGGAAGACCAACATCGCGGAGGCCATAGCCCACACTGTG
CCCTTCTACGGGTGCGTAAACTGGACCAATGAGAACTTTCCCTTCAACGACTGTGTCGACAAGATGGTGA
TCTGGTGGGAGGAGGGGAAGATGACCGCCAAGGTCGTGGAGTCGGCCAAAGCCATTCTCGGAGGAAGCAA
GGTGCGCGTGGACCAGAAATGCAAGTCCTCGGCCCAGATAGACCCGACTCCCGTGATCGTCACCTCCAAC
ACCAACATGTGCGCCGTGATTGACGGGAACTCAACGACCTTCGAACACCAGCAGCCGTTGCAAGACCGGA
TGTTCAAATTTGAACTCACCCGCCGTCTGGATCATGACTTTGGGAAGGTCACCAAGCAGGAAGTCAAAGA
CTTTTTCCGGTGGGCAAAGGATCACGTGGTTGAGGTGGAGCATGAATTCTACGTCAAAAAGGGTGGAGCC
AAGAAAAGACCCGCCCCCAGTGACGCAGATATAAGTGAGCCCAAACGGGTGCGCGAGTCAGTTGCGCAGC
CATCGACGTCAGACGCGGAAGCTTCGATCAACTACGCGGACAGGTACCAAAACAAATGTTCTCGTCACGT
GGGCATGAATCTGATGCTGTTTCCCTGCAGACAATGCGAGAGACTGAATCAGAATTCAAATATCTGCTTC
ACTCACGGTGTCAAAGACTGTTTAGAGTGCTTTCCCGTGTCAGAATCTCAACCCGTTTCTGTCGTCAAAA
AGGCGTATCAGAAACTGTGCTACATTCATCACATCATGGGAAAGGTGCCAGACGCTTGCACTGCTTGCGA
CCTGGTCAATGTGGACTTGGATGACTGTGTTTCTGAACAATAAATGACTTAAACCAGGTATGAGTCGGCT
GGATAAATCTAAAGTCATAAACGGCGCTCTGGAATTACTCAATGAAGTCGGTATCGAAGGCCTGACGACA
AGGAAACTCGCTCAAAAGCTGGGAGTTGAGCAGCCTACCCTGTACTGGCACGTGAAGAACAAGCGGGCCC
TGCTCGATGCCCTGGCCATCGAGATGCTGGACAGGCATCATACCCACTTCTGCCCCCTGGAAGGCGAGTC
ATGGCAAGACTTTCTGCGGAACAACGCCAAGTCATTCCGCTGTGCTCTCCTCTCACATCGCGACGGGGCT
AAAGTGCATCTCGGCACCCGCCCAACAGAGAAACAGTACGAAACCCTGGAAAATCAGCTCGCGTTCCTGT
GTCAGCAAGGCTTCTCCCTGGAGAACGCACTGTACGCTCTGTCCGCCGTGGGCCACTTTACACTGGGCTG
CGTATTGGAGGAACAGGAGCATCAAGTAGCAAAAGAGGAAAGAGAGACACCTACCACCGATTCTATGCCC
CCACTTCTGAGACAAGCAATTGAGCTGTTCGACCGGCAGGGAGCCGAACCTGCCTTCCTTTTCGGCCTGG
AACTAATCATATGTGGCCTGGAGAAACAGCTAAAGTGCGAAAGCGGCGGGCCGGCCGACGCCCTTGACGA
TTTTGACTTAGACATGCTCCCAGCCGATGCCCTTGACGACTTTGACCTTGATATGCTGCCTGCTGACGCT
CTTGACGATTTTGACCTTGACATGCTCCCCGGGTAAATGCATGAATTCGATCTAGAGGGCCCTATTCTAT
AGTGTCACCTAAATGCTAGAGCTCGCTGATCAGCCTCGACTGTGCCTTCTAGTTGCCAGCCATCTGTTGT
TTGCCCCTCCCCCGTGCCTTCCTTGACCCTGGAAGGTGCCACTCCCACTGTCCTTTCCTAATAAAATGAG
GAAATTGCATCGCATTGTCTGAGTAGGTGTCATTCTATTCTGGGGGGTGGGGTGGGGCAGGACAGCAAGG
GGGAGGATTGGGAAGACAATAGCAGGCATGCTGGGGATGCGGTGGGCTCTATGGCTTCTGAGGCGGAAAG
AACCAGCTGGGGCTCGAATCAAGCTATCAAGTGCCACCTGACGTCTCCCTATCAGTGATAGAGAAGTCGA
CACGTCTCGAGCTCCCTATCAGTGATAGAGAAGGTACGTCTAGAACGTCTCCCTATCAGTGATAGAGAAG
TCGACACGTCTCGAGCTCCCTATCAGTGATAGAGAAGGTACGTCTAGAACGTCTCCCTATCAGTGATAGA
GAAGTCGACACGTCTCGAGCTCCCTATCAGTGATAGAGAAGGTACGTCTAGAACGTCTCCCTATCAGTGA
TAGAGAAGTCGACACGTCTCGAGCTCCCTATCAGTGATAGAGAAGGTACCCCCTATATAAGCAGAGAGAT
CTGTTCAAATTTGAACTGACTAAGCGGCTCCCGCCAGATTTTGGCAAGATTACTAAGCAGGAAGTCAAGG
ACTTTTTTGCTTGGGCAAAGGTCAATCAGGTGCCGGTGACTCACGAGTTTAAAGTTCCCAGGGAATTGGC
GGGAACTAAAGGGGCGGAGAAATCTCTAAAACGCCCACTGGGTGACGTCACCAATACTAGCTATAAAAGT
CTGGAGAAGCGGGCCAGGCTCTCATTTGTTCCCGAGACGCCTCGCAGTTCAGACGTGACTGTTGATCCCG
CTCCTCTGCGACCGCTAGCTTCGATCAACTACGCGGACAGGTACCAAAACAAATGTTCTCGTCACGTGGG
CATGAATCTGATGCTGTTTCCCTGCAGACAATGCGAGAGACTGAATCAGAATTCAAATATCTGCTTCACT
CACGGTGTCAAAGACTGTTTAGAGTGCTTTCCCGTGTCAGAATCTCAACCCGTTTCTGTCGTCAAAAAGG
CGTATCAGAAACTGTGCTACATTCATCACATCATGGGAAAGGTGCCAGACGCTTGCACTGCTTGCGACCT
GGTCAATGTGGACTTGGATGACTGTGTTTCTGAACAATAAATGACTTAAACCAGGTATGGCTGCCGATGG
TTATCTTCCAGATTGGCTCGAGGACAACCTTAGTGAAGGAATTCGCGAGTGGTGGGCTTTGAAACCTGGA
GCCCCTCAACCCAAGGCAAATCAACAACATCAAGACAACGCTCGAGGTCTTGTGCTTCCGGGTTACAAAT
ACCTTGGACCCGGCAACGGACTCGACAAGGGGGAGCCGGTCAACGCAGCAGACGCGGCGGCCCTCGAGCA
CGACAAGGCCTACGACCAGCAGCTCAAGGCCGGAGACAACCCGTACCTCAAGTACAACCACGCCGACGCC
GAGTTCCAGGAGCGGCTCAAAGAAGATACGTCTTTTGGGGGCAACCTCGGGCGAGCAGTCTTCCAGGCCA
AAAAGAGGCTTCTTGAACCTCTTGGTCTGGTTGAGGAAGCGGCTAAGACGGCTCCTGGAAAGAAGAGGCC
TGTAGAGCAGTCTCCTCAGGAACCGGACTCCTCCGCGGGTATTGGCAAATCGGGTGCACAGCCCGCTAAA
AAGAGACTCAATTTCGGTCAGACTGGCGACACAGAGTCAGTCCCAGACCCTCAACCAATCGGAGAACCTC
CCGCAGCCCCCTCAGGTGTGGGATCTCTTACAATGGCTTCAGGTGGTGGCGCACCAGTGGCAGACAATAA
CGAAGGTGCCGATGGAGTGGGTAGTTCCTCGGGAAATTGGCATTGCGATTCCCAATGGCTGGGGGACAGA
GTCATCACCACCAGCACCCGAACCTGGGCCCTGCCCACCTACAACAATCACCTCTACAAGCAAATCTCCA
ACAGCACATCTGGAGGATCTTCAAATGACAACGCCTACTTCGGCTACAGCACCCCCTGGGGGTATTTTGA
CTTCAACAGATTCCACTGCCACTTCTCACCACGTGACTGGCAGCGACTCATCAACAACAACTGGGGATTC
CGGCCTAAGCGACTCAACTTCAAGCTCTTCAACATTCAGGTCAAAGAGGTTACGGACAACAATGGAGTCA
AGACCATCGCCAATAACCTTACCAGCACGGTCCAGGTCTTCACGGACTCAGACTATCAGCTCCCGTACGT
GCTCGGGTCGGCTCACGAGGGCTGCCTCCCGCCGTTCCCAGCGGACGTTTTCATGATTCCTCAGTACGGG
TATCTGACGCTTAATGATGGAAGCCAGGCCGTGGGTCGTTCGTCCTTTTACTGCCTGGAATATTTCCCGT
CGCAAATGCTAAGAACGGGTAACAACTTCCAGTTCAGCTACGAGTTTGAGAACGTACCTTTCCATAGCAG
CTACGCTCACAGCCAAAGCCTGGACCGACTAATGAATCCACTCATCGACCAATACTTGTACTATCTCTCT
AGAACTATTAACGGTTCTGGACAGAATCAACAAACGCTAAAATTCAGTGTGGCCGGACCCAGCAACATGG
CTGTCCAGGGAAGAAACTACATACCTGGACCCAGCTACCGACAACAACGTGTCTCAACCACTGTGACTCA
AAACAACAACAGCGAATTTGCTTGGCCTGGAGCTTCTTCTTGGGCTCTCAATGGACGTAATAGCTTGATG
AATCCTGGACCTGCTATGGCCAGCCACAAAGAAGGAGAGGACCGTTTCTTTCCTTTGTCTGGATCTTTAA
TTTTTGGCAAACAAGGAACTGGAAGAGACAACGTGGATGCGGACAAAGTCATGATAACCAACGAAGAAGA
AATTAAAACTACTAACCCGGTAGCAACGGAGTCCTATGGACAAGTGGCCACAAACCACCAGAGTGCCCAA
ACCCCGCAACGACCTTTCATAGCACAGGCGCAGACCGGTTGGGTTCAAAACCAAGGAATACTTCCGGGTA
TGGTTTGGCAGGACAGAGATGTGTACCTGCAAGGACCCATTTGGGCCAAAATTCCTCACACGGACGGCAA
CTTTCACCCTTCTCCGCTGATGGGAGGGTTTGGAATGAAGCACCCGCCTCCTCAGATCCTCATCAAAAAC
ACACCTGTACCTGCGGATCCTCCAACGGCCTTCAACAAGGACAAGCTGAACTCTTTCATCACCCAGTATT
CTACTGGCCAAGTCAGCGTGGAGATCGAGTGGGAGCTGCAGAAGGAAAACAGCAAGCGCTGGAACCCGGA
GATCCAGTACACTTCCAACTATTACAAGTCTAATAATGTTGAATTTGCTGTTAATACTGAAGGTGTATAT
AGTGAACCCCGCCCCATTGGCACCAGATACCTGACTCGTAATCTGTAATTGCTTGTTAATCAATAAACCG
TTTAATTCGTTTCAGTTGAACTTTGGTCTCTGCGAAGGGCGAATTCGTTTAAACCTGCAGGACTAGAGGT
CCTGTATTAGAGGTCACGTGAGTGTTTTGCGACATTTTGCGACACCATGTGGTCACGCTGGGTATTTAAG
CCCGAGTGAGCACGCAGGGTCTCCATTTTGAAGCGGGAGGTTTGAACGCGCAGCCGCCAAGCCGAATTCT
GCAGATATCCATCACACTGGCGGCCGCTCGACTAGAGCGGCCGCCACCGCGGTGGAGCTCCAGCTTTTGT
TCCCTTTAGTGAGGGTTAATTGCGCGCTTGGCGTAATCATGGTCATAGCTGTTTCCTGTGTGAAATTGTT
ATCCGCTCACAATTCCACACAACATACGAGCCGGAAGCATAAAGTGTAAAGCCTGGGGTGCCTAATGAGT
GAGCTAACTCACATTAATTGCGTTGCGCTCACTGCCCGCTTTCCAGTCGGGAAACCTGTCGTGCCAGCTG
CATTAATGAATCGGCCAACGCGCGGGGAGAGGCGGTTTGCGTATTGGGCGCTCTTCCGCTTCCTCGCTCA
CTGACTCGCTGCGCTCGGTCGTTCGGCTGCGGCGAGCGGTATCAGCTCACTCAAAGGCGGTAATACGGTT
ATCCACAGAATCAGGGGATAACGCAGGAAAGAACATGTGAGCAAAAGGCCAGCAAAAGGCCAGGAACCGT
AAAAAGGCCGCGTTGCTGGCGTTTTTCCATAGGCTCCGCCCCCCTGACGAGCATCACAAAAATCGACGCT
CAAGTCAGAGGTGGCGAAACCCGACAGGACTATAAAGATACCAGGCGTTTCCCCCTGGAAGCTCCCTCGT
GCGCTCTCCTGTTCCGACCCTGCCGCTTACCGGATACCTGTCCGCCTTTCTCCCTTCGGGAAGCGTGGCG
CTTTCTCATAGCTCACGCTGTAGGTATCTCAGTTCGGTGTAGGTCGTTCGCTCCAAGCTGGGCTGTGTGC
ACGAACCCCCCGTTCAGCCCGACCGCTGCGCCTTATCCGGTAACTATCGTCTTGAGTCCAACCCGGTAAG
ACACGACTTATCGCCACTGGCAGCAGCCACTGGTAACAGGATTAGCAGAGCGAGGTATGTAGGCGGTGCT
ACAGAGTTCTTGAAGTGGTGGCCTAACTACGGCTACACTAGAAGAACAGTATTTGGTATCTGCGCTCTGC
TGAAGCCAGTTACCTTCGGAAAAAGAGTTGGTAGCTCTTGATCCGGCAAACAAACCACCGCTGGTAGCGG
TGGTTTTTTTGTTTGCAAGCAGCAGATTACGCGCAGAAAAAAAGGATCTCAAGAAGATCCTTTGATCTTT
TCTACGGGGTCTGACGCTCAGTGGAACGAAAACTCACGTTAAGGGATTTTGGTCATGAGATTATCAAAAA
GGATCTTCACCTAGATCCTTTTAAATTAAAAATGAAGTTTTAAATCAATCTAAAGTATATATGAGTAAAC
TTGGTCTGACAGTTATTAGAAAAACTCATCGAGCATCAAATGAAACTGCAATTTATTCATATCAGGATTA
TCAATACCATATTTTTGAAAAAGCCGTTTCTGTAATGAAGGAGAAAACTCACCGAGGCAGTTCCATAGGA
TGGCAAGATCCTGGTATCGGTCTGCGATTCCGACTCGTCCAACATCAATACAACCTATTAATTTCCCCTC
GTCAAAAATAAGGTTATCAAGTGAGAAATCACCATGAGTGACGACTGAATCCGGTGAGAATGGCAAAAGT
TTATGCATTTCTTTCCAGACTTGTTCAACAGGCCAGCCATTACGCTCGTCATCAAAATCACTCGCATCAA
CCAAACCGTTATTCATTCGTGATTGCGCCTGAGCGAGACGAAATACGCGATCGCTGTTAAAAGGACAATT
ACAAACAGGAATCGAATGCAACCGGCGCAGGAACACTGCCAGCGCATCAACAATATTTTCACCTGAATCA
GGATATTCTTCTAATACCTGGAATGCTGTTTTTCCGGGGATCGCAGTGGTGAGTAACCATGCATCATCAG
GAGTACGGATAAAATGCTTGATGGTCGGAAGAGGCATAAATTCCGTCAGCCAGTTTAGTCTGACCATCTC
ATCTGTAACATCATTGGCAACGCTACCTTTGCCATGTTTCAGAAACAACTCTGGCGCATCGGGCTTCCCA
TACAAGCGATAGATTGTCGCACCTGATTGCCCGACATTATCGCGAGCCCATTTATACCCATATAAATCAG
CATCCATGTTGGAATTTAATCGCGGCCTCGACGTTTCCCGTTGAATATGGCTCATACTCTTCCTTTTTCA
ATATTATTGAAGCATTTATCAGGGTTATTGTCTCATGAGCGGATACATATTTGAATGTATTTAGAAAAAT
AAACAAATAGGGGTTCCGCGCACATTTCCCCGAAAAGTGCCACCTAAATTGTAAGCGTTAATATTTTGTT
AAAATTCGCGTTAAATTTTTGTTAAATCAGCTCATTTTTTAACCAATAGGCCGAAATCGGCAAAATCCCT
TATAAATCAAAAGAATAGACCGAGATAGGGT
[37 nt withheld, positions 8782-8818]
AAAGAACGTGGACTCCAACGTCAAAGG
[49 nt withheld, positions 8846-8894]
T
[91 nt withheld, positions 8896-8986]
G
[124 nt withheld, positions 8988-9111]
CCCATTCGCCATTCAGGCTGCGCAACTGTTGGGAAGGGCGATCGGTGCGGGCCTCTTCGCTATTACGCCA
GCTGGCGAAAGGGGGATGTGCTGCAAGGCGATTAAGTTGGGTAACGCCAGGGTTTTCCCAGTCACGACGT
TGTAAAACGACGGCCAGTGAGCGCGCGTAATACGACTCACTATAGGGCGAATTGGGTACCGGGCCCCCCC
TCGATCGAG
Features (pLannotate 1.2.2; 29 found; start..end, strand, type, name):
     68..1930    +  CDS            Rep78: REP78_AAV2S - Experimental evidence at protein level: Swiss-Prot protein existence level 1. Plays an essential role in the initiation of viral DNA synthesis. Binds specifically to an inverted terminal repeat element (ITR) on the 3' and 5' ends of the viral DNA, where it cleaves a site specifically to generate a priming site for initiation of the synthesis of a complementary strand. Plays also a role as transcriptional regulator, DNA helicase and as key factors in site-specific integration of the viral genome. Regulates host PKA activity by interacting with host PRKX as a mechanism of interferi
   1971..2647    +  CDS            rtTA3 (fragment): reverse tetracycline transactivator 3 activates expression from Tet-responsive promoters in the presence of doxycycline
   2577..2687    +  CDS            VP48: 3 tandem repeats of the minimal activation domain of herpes simplex virus VP16 (Cheng et al., 2013)
   2726..2744    -  promoter       SP6 promoter: promoter for bacteriophage SP6 RNA polymerase
   2770..2994    +  polyA_signal   bGH poly(A) signal: bovine growth hormone polyadenylation signal
   2998..3019    +  promoter       SV40 promoter (fragment): SV40 enhancer and early promoter
   3055..3075    +  promoter       tight TRE promoter (fragment): Tet-responsive promoter PTight, consisting of seven tet operator sequences followed by the minimal CMV promoter
   3092..3112    +  promoter       tight TRE promoter (fragment): Tet-responsive promoter PTight, consisting of seven tet operator sequences followed by the minimal CMV promoter
   3129..3149    +  promoter       tight TRE promoter (fragment): Tet-responsive promoter PTight, consisting of seven tet operator sequences followed by the minimal CMV promoter
   3166..3186    +  promoter       tight TRE promoter (fragment): Tet-responsive promoter PTight, consisting of seven tet operator sequences followed by the minimal CMV promoter
   3203..3223    +  promoter       tight TRE promoter (fragment): Tet-responsive promoter PTight, consisting of seven tet operator sequences followed by the minimal CMV promoter
   3240..3260    +  promoter       tight TRE promoter (fragment): Tet-responsive promoter PTight, consisting of seven tet operator sequences followed by the minimal CMV promoter
   3277..3297    +  promoter       tight TRE promoter (fragment): Tet-responsive promoter PTight, consisting of seven tet operator sequences followed by the minimal CMV promoter
   3314..3334    +  promoter       tight TRE promoter (fragment): Tet-responsive promoter PTight, consisting of seven tet operator sequences followed by the minimal CMV promoter
   3340..3957    +  CDS            Rep52 (fragment): REP52_AAV2S - Experimental evidence at protein level: Swiss-Prot protein existence level 1. Plays a critical role during packaging of viral DNA into empty capsids, where they are thought to be part of the packaging motor complex. The single stranded genomic DNA is packaged in a 3' to 5' direction and requires the association between viral DNA and Rep40. Regulates host PKA activity by interacting with host PRKX as a mechanism to interfere with helper virus propagation and to promote its own replication. From Adeno-associated virus 2 (isolate Srivastava/1982) (AAV-2).
   3977..6205    +  CDS            VP1: CAPSD_AAV2S - Experimental evidence at protein level: Swiss-Prot protein existence level 1. Capsid protein self-assembles to form an icosahedral capsid with a T=1 symmetry, about 22 nm in diameter, and consisting of 60 copies of three size variants of the capsid protein VP1, VP2 and VP3 which differ in their N-terminus. The capsid encapsulates the genomic ssDNA. Binds to host cell heparan sulfate and uses host ITGA5-ITGB1 as coreceptor on the cell surface to provide virion attachment to target cell. This attachment induces virion internalization predominantly through clathrin-dependent endocyt
   6472..6500    -  misc_feature   MCS (fragment): pBluescript multiple cloning site
   6513..6531    -  promoter       T3 promoter: promoter for bacteriophage T3 RNA polymerase
   6576..6592    -  protein_bind   lac operator: The lac repressor binds to the lac operator to inhibit transcription in E. coli. This inhibition can be relieved by adding lactose or isopropyl-β-D-thiogalactopyranoside (IPTG). lac repressor encoded by lacI
   6600..6630    -  promoter       lac promoter: promoter for the E. coli lac operon
   6645..6666    -  protein_bind   CAP binding site: CAP binding activates transcription in the presence of cAMP. E. coli catabolite activator protein
   6679..6771    -  CDS            lacI (fragment): lac repressor; lacI; The lac repressor binds to the lac operator to inhibit transcription in E. coli. This inhibition can be relieved by adding lactose or isopropyl-β-D-thiogalactopyranoside (IPTG).
   6954..7542    -  rep_origin     ori: high-copy-number ColE1/pMB1/pBR322/pUC origin of replication
   7716..8525    -  CDS            KanR: aminoglycoside phosphotransferase; aph(3')-Ia; confers resistance to kanamycin in bacteria or G418 (Geneticin®) in eukaryotes
   8526..8630    -  promoter       AmpR promoter: bla
   8683..9111    -  rep_origin     f1 ori (sequence partly withheld): f1 bacteriophage origin of replication; arrow indicates direction of (+) strand synthesis
   9116..9271    -  CDS            lacZα (fragment): LacZα fragment of β-galactosidase; lacZ fragment
   9279..9297    +  promoter       T7 promoter: promoter for bacteriophage T7 RNA polymerase
   9306..9325    -  misc_feature   MCS (fragment): pBluescript multiple cloning site
