[The description below was written by a language model from this plasmid's Addgene catalogue record and pLannotate feature annotations shown in this document.]
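Description:
iCAP-BI-48-KanR is a Rep/Cap helper plasmid for producing recombinant adeno-associated virus in mammalian packaging cells. It is built on the iCAP-KanR backbone and carries the engineered, synthetic AAV-BI48 capsid gene. The sequenced plasmid is about 9.3 kb. Its pBluescript-derived bacterial portion contains a high-copy ColE1/pUC origin, an f1 origin, remnants of the lacZα/multiple cloning site region with flanking T7 and T3 promoters, and a kanamycin resistance gene (aph(3')-Ia) driven by the AmpR (bla) promoter. No inverted terminal repeats are annotated, as expected for a helper that supplies packaging functions in trans rather than being packaged itself.

The viral payload appears to be arranged as two units. An AAV2 Rep78 open reading frame sits first, followed by a tetracycline-family transactivator coding sequence, which the annotation matches to an rtTA3 fragment with a VP16-derived minimal activation domain, and then a bGH polyadenylation signal. Downstream, an array of eight annotated tet operator-type repeats (matched as tight TRE promoter fragments) precedes a fragment of the Rep52 coding region and the full VP1 capsid reading frame. The Rep fragment presumably retains the native sequences that normally lie upstream of cap. This layout suggests that capsid expression is boosted by the plasmid's own transactivator acting on the Tet-responsive elements, though the record does not say whether the system is doxycycline-dependent. The capsid is annotated by homology to AAV2 VP1, and the record does not state the parental serotype or the specific BI48 modifications.

The stated purpose is RepCap supply for AAV production. The associated publication concerns engineering capsid-receptor interactions so that vectors cross the blood-brain barrier and reach the central nervous system.
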