Addgene plasmid #203533: iCAP-BI-48-KanR
Purpose: RepCap for AAV production
Depositing lab: Ben Deverman. Depositing organization: Broad Institute. Publication: Targeting AAV vectors to the central nervous system by engineering capsid-receptor interactions that enable crossing of the blood-brain barrier. Huang Q, Chen AT, Chan KY, Sorensen H, Barry AJ, Azari B, Zheng Q, Beddow T, Zhao B, Tobey IG, Moncada-Reid C, Eid FE, Walkey CJ, Ljungberg MC, Lagor WR, Heaney JD, Chan YA, Deverman BE. PLoS Biol. 2023 Jul 19;21(7):e3002112. doi: 10.1371/journal.pbio.3002112. eCollection 2023 Jul. PubMed 37467291.
Backbone
  Vector backbone: iCAP-KanR
  Vector type: Mammalian Expression, AAV
Growth in bacteria
  Bacterial resistance: Kanamycin, 50 μg/mL
  Growth temperature: 37°C
  Growth strain: NEB Stable
  Copy number: High Copy
Gene/Insert
  Gene/Insert name: AAV-BI48 Cap
  Species: Synthetic
  Cloning method: Unknown
Terms and licenses: Academic/Nonprofit Terms; Industry Terms: Not Available to Industry
How to cite: iCAP-BI-48-KanR was a gift from Ben Deverman (Addgene plasmid # 203533 ; http://n2t.net/addgene:203533 ; RRID:Addgene_203533)
